Addgene plasmid #106814: gh147
Purpose: expression of gRNA targeting KDELC1
Depositing lab: Eric-Paul Bennett. Depositing organization: University of Copenhagen. Publication: A validated gRNA library for CRISPR/Cas9 targeting of the human glycosyltransferase genome. Narimatsu Y, Joshi HJ, Zhang Y, Gomes C, Chen YH, Lorenzetti F, Furukawa S, Schjoldager K, Hansen L, Clausen H, Bennett EP, Wandall HH. Glycobiology. 2018 Jan 5. pii: 4791732. doi: 10.1093/glycob/cwx101. PubMed 29315387.
Backbone
  Vector backbone: EPB104
  Backbone manufacturer: Eric-Paul Bennett (Addgene plasmid # 68369)
  Backbone size w/o insert (bp): 2376
  Vector type: Mammalian Expression
Growth in bacteria
  Bacterial resistance: Ampicillin, 100 μg/mL
  Growth temperature: 37°C
  Growth strain: DH5alpha
  Copy number: High Copy
Gene/Insert
  Gene/Insert name: KDELC1
  gRNA/shRNA sequence: CTGAATATAGAAATAGCGGG
  Species: H. sapiens (human)
  Entrez Gene: POGLUT2 (a.k.a. EP58, ERp58, KDEL1, KDELC1)
  Cloning method: Restriction Enzyme; 5′ cloning site unknown (unknown if destroyed); 3′ cloning site unknown (unknown if destroyed)
  Sequencing primers: 5′ T7NP
Terms and licenses: Academic/Nonprofit Terms; Industry Terms: Not Available to Industry
How to cite: gh147 was a gift from Eric-Paul Bennett (Addgene plasmid # 106814 ; http://n2t.net/addgene:106814 ; RRID:Addgene_106814)
