[The description below was written by a language model from this plasmid's Addgene catalogue record and pLannotate feature annotations shown in this document.]
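Description:
gh147 is a small (about 2.7 kb) mammalian guide RNA expression plasmid built on the EPB104 backbone, carrying a single CRISPR/Cas9 guide directed against human KDELC1 (now designated POGLUT2, also known as EP58, ERp58 or KDEL1). It is maintained in E. coli through a high-copy ColE1/pUC-type origin of replication and is selected with ampicillin via a β-lactamase (AmpR) gene driven by its own bla promoter. The annotation also picks up short remnants of an M13 origin, lacZα, lacI and an RSF origin. These appear only as fragments and are best regarded as vestiges of the cloning vector lineage, not functional elements.

The functional cassette consists of the human U6 promoter, an RNA polymerase III promoter suited to producing short, precisely initiated transcripts. It is followed by a gap of about 30 nt that would accommodate the 20-nucleotide KDELC1 targeting spacer, although the spacer is not annotated as a feature, and then by the Streptococcus pyogenes Cas9 gRNA scaffold. Transcription yields a single guide RNA that directs SpCas9 to the KDELC1 locus. A T7 promoter lies upstream of the U6 element and corresponds to the listed sequencing primer site. The plasmid encodes no Cas9 and no mammalian selection marker or reporter, so the nuclease must be supplied separately, for instance by co-transfection or in a Cas9-expressing cell line. The insert was introduced by restriction enzyme cloning, but the specific sites are not recorded. The construct belongs to a validated gRNA collection targeting human glycosyltransferase genes and is intended for Cas9-mediated targeting of KDELC1 in human cells.
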