Features (pLannotate 1.2.2; 10 found; start..end, strand, type, name):
      3..134     -  rep_origin     M13 ori (fragment): M13 bacteriophage origin of replication; arrow indicates direction of (+) strand synthesis
    155..311     -  CDS            lacZα (fragment): LacZα fragment of β-galactosidase; lacZ fragment
    320..338     +  promoter       T7 promoter: promoter for bacteriophage T7 RNA polymerase
    398..638     +  promoter       U6 promoter: RNA polymerase III promoter for human U6 snRNA
    668..743     +  misc_RNA       gRNA scaffold: guide RNA scaffold for the Streptococcus pyogenes CRISPR/Cas9 system
    790..837     -  CDS            lacI (fragment): lac repressor; lacI; The lac repressor binds to the lac operator to inhibit transcription in E. coli. This inhibition can be relieved by adding lactose or isopropyl-β-D-thiogalactopyranoside (IPTG).
    874..914     -  rep_origin     RSF ori (fragment): Plasmids containing the RSF 1030 origin of replication can be propagated in E. coli cells that contain additional plasmids with compatible origins.
    992..1580    -  rep_origin     ori: high-copy-number ColE1/pMB1/pBR322/pUC origin of replication
   1751..2611    -  CDS            AmpR: β-lactamase; bla; confers resistance to ampicillin, carbenicillin, and related antibiotics
   2612..2716    -  promoter       AmpR promoter: bla
>Addgene plasmid #106814 | gh147 | addgene full sequence | sequence record 221346 | Addgene Assembled Full Sequence
CTAAATTGTAAGCGTTAATATTTTGTTAAAATTCGCGTTAAATTTTTGTTAAATCAGCTCATTTTTTAAC
CAATAGGCCGAAATCGGCAAAATCCCTTATAAATCAAAAGAATAGACCGAGATAGGGTTGAGTGGCCGCT
ACAGGGCGCTCCCATTCGCCATTCAGGCTGCGCAACTGTTGGGAAGGGCGTTTCGGTGCGGGCCTCTTCG
CTATTACGCCAGCTGGCGAAAGGGGGATGTGCTGCAAGGCGATTAAGTTGGGTAACGCCAGGGTTTTCCC
AGTCACGACGTTGTAAAACGACGGCCAGTGAGCGCGACGTAATACGACTCACTATAGGGCGAATTGGCGG
AAGGCCGTCAAGGCCACGTGTCTTGTCCAGAGCTCGATATCGAATTCGAGGGCCTATTTCCCATGATTCC
TTCATATTTGCATATACGATACAAGGCTGTTAGAGAGATAATTGGAATTAATTTGACTGTAAACACAAAG
ATATTAGTACAAAATACGTGACGTAGAAAGTAATAATTTCTTGGGTAGTTTGCAGTTTTAAAATTATGTT
TTAAAATGGACTATCATATGCTTACCGTAACTTGAAAGTATTTCGATTTCTTGGCTTTATATATCTTGTG
GAAAGGACGAAACACCGCTGAATATAGAAATAGCGGGGTTTTAGAGCTAGAAATAGCAAGTTAAAATAAG
GCTAGTCCGTTATCAACTTGAAAAAGTGGCACCGAGTCGGTGCTTTTTTTGGTACCTGGAGCACAAGACT
GGCCTCATGGGCCTTCCGCTCACTGCCCGCTTTCCAGTCGGGAAACCTGTCGTGCCAGCTGCATTAACAT
GGTCATAGCTGTTTCCTTGCGTATTGGGCGCTCTCCGCTTCCTCGCTCACTGACTCGCTGCGCTCGGTCG
TTCGGGTAAAGCCTGGGGTGCCTAATGAGCAAAAGGCCAGCAAAAGGCCAGGAACCGTAAAAAGGCCGCG
TTGCTGGCGTTTTTCCATAGGCTCCGCCCCCCTGACGAGCATCACAAAAATCGACGCTCAAGTCAGAGGT
GGCGAAACCCGACAGGACTATAAAGATACCAGGCGTTTCCCCCTGGAAGCTCCCTCGTGCGCTCTCCTGT
TCCGACCCTGCCGCTTACCGGATACCTGTCCGCCTTTCTCCCTTCGGGAAGCGTGGCGCTTTCTCATAGC
TCACGCTGTAGGTATCTCAGTTCGGTGTAGGTCGTTCGCTCCAAGCTGGGCTGTGTGCACGAACCCCCCG
TTCAGCCCGACCGCTGCGCCTTATCCGGTAACTATCGTCTTGAGTCCAACCCGGTAAGACACGACTTATC
GCCACTGGCAGCAGCCACTGGTAACAGGATTAGCAGAGCGAGGTATGTAGGCGGTGCTACAGAGTTCTTG
AAGTGGTGGCCTAACTACGGCTACACTAGAAGAACAGTATTTGGTATCTGCGCTCTGCTGAAGCCAGTTA
CCTTCGGAAAAAGAGTTGGTAGCTCTTGATCCGGCAAACAAACCACCGCTGGTAGCGGTGGTTTTTTTGT
TTGCAAGCAGCAGATTACGCGCAGAAAAAAAGGATCTCAAGAAGATCCTTTGATCTTTTCTACGGGGTCT
GACGCTCAGTGGAACGAAAACTCACGTTAAGGGATTTTGGTCATGAGATTATCAAAAAGGATCTTCACCT
AGATCCTTTTAAATTAAAAATGAAGTTTTAAATCAATCTAAAGTATATATGAGTAAACTTGGTCTGACAG
TTACCAATGCTTAATCAGTGAGGCACCTATCTCAGCGATCTGTCTATTTCGTTCATCCATAGTTGCCTGA
CTCCCCGTCGTGTAGATAACTACGATACGGGAGGGCTTACCATCTGGCCCCAGTGCTGCAATGATACCGC
GAGAACCACGCTCACCGGCTCCAGATTTATCAGCAATAAACCAGCCAGCCGGAAGGGCCGAGCGCAGAAG
TGGTCCTGCAACTTTATCCGCCTCCATCCAGTCTATTAATTGTTGCCGGGAAGCTAGAGTAAGTAGTTCG
CCAGTTAATAGTTTGCGCAACGTTGTTGCCATTGCTACAGGCATCGTGGTGTCACGCTCGTCGTTTGGTA
TGGCTTCATTCAGCTCCGGTTCCCAACGATCAAGGCGAGTTACATGATCCCCCATGTTGTGCAAAAAAGC
GGTTAGCTCCTTCGGTCCTCCGATCGTTGTCAGAAGTAAGTTGGCCGCAGTGTTATCACTCATGGTTATG
GCAGCACTGCATAATTCTCTTACTGTCATGCCATCCGTAAGATGCTTTTCTGTGACTGGTGAGTACTCAA
CCAAGTCATTCTGAGAATAGTGTATGCGGCGACCGAGTTGCTCTTGCCCGGCGTCAATACGGGATAATAC
CGCGCCACATAGCAGAACTTTAAAAGTGCTCATCATTGGAAAACGTTCTTCGGGGCGAAAACTCTCAAGG
ATCTTACCGCTGTTGAGATCCAGTTCGATGTAACCCACTCGTGCACCCAACTGATCTTCAGCATCTTTTA
CTTTCACCAGCGTTTCTGGGTGAGCAAAAACAGGAAGGCAAAATGCCGCAAAAAAGGGAATAAGGGCGAC
ACGGAAATGTTGAATACTCATACTCTTCCTTTTTCAATATTATTGAAGCATTTATCAGGGTTATTGTCTC
ATGAGCGGATACATATTTGAATGTATTTAGAAAAATAAACAAATAGGGGTTCCGCGCACATTTCCCCGAA
AAGTGCCAC
