>Addgene plasmid #106814 | gh147 | addgene partial sequence | sequence record 221347 | hU6-F 5'-GAGGGCCTATTTCCCATGATT-3'
GGAATTAATTTGACTGTAAACACAAAGATATTAGTACAAAATACGTGACGTAGAAAGTAATAATTTCTTG
GGTAGTTTGCAGTTTTAAAATTATGTTTTAAAATGGACTATCATATGCTTACCGTAACTTGAAAGTATTT
CGATTTCTTGGCTTTATATATCTTGTGGAAAGGACGAAACACCGCTGAATATAGAAATAGCGGGGTTTTA
GAGCTAGAAATAGCAAGTTAAAATAAGGCTAGTCCGTTATCAACTTGAAAAAGTGGCACCGAGTCGGTGC
TTTTTTTGGTACCTGGAGCACAAGACTGGCCTCATGGGCCTTCCGCTCACTGCCCGCTTTCCAGTCGGGA
AACCTGTCGTGCCAGCTGCATTAACATGGTCATAGCTGTTTCCTTGCGTATTGGGCGCTCTCCGCTTCCT
CGCTCACTGACTCGCTGCGCTCGGTCGTTCGGGTAAAGCCTGGGGTGCCTAATGAGCAAAAGGCCAGCAA
AAGGCCAGGAACCGTAAAAAGGCCGCGTTGCTGGCGTTTTTCCATAGGCTCCGCCCCCCTGACGAGCATC
ACAAAAATCGACGCTCAAGTCAGAGGTGGCGAAACCCGACAGGACTATAAAGATACCAGGCGTTTCCCCC
TGGAAGCTCCCTCGTGCGCTCTCCTGTTCCGACCCTGCCGCTTACCGGATACCTGTCCGCCTTTCTCCCT
TCGGGAAGCGTGGCGCTTTCTCATAGCTCACGCTGTAGGTATCTCAGTTCGGTGTAGGTCGTTCGCTCCA
AGCTGGGCTGTGTGCACGAACCCCCCGTTCAGCCCGACCGCTGCGCCTTATCCGGTAACTATCGTCTTGA
GTCCAACCCGGTAAGACACGACTTATCGCCACTGGCAGCAGCCACTGGTAACAGGATTAGCAGA
